>Addgene plasmid #221307 | pMSCV-FKBP-FES | addgene full sequence | sequence record 439155 | Addgene NGS Result
AGATCTGCCACCATGGACTACAAAGACGATGACGACAAGGGCGTCCAAGTGGAGACAATCTCTCCTGGGG
ATGGAAGGACATTCCCCAAGCGGGGTCAGACCTGCGTTGTTCATTATACCGGTATGTTGGAAGACGGTAA
AAAAGTCGATAGCTCACGGGATCGCAATAAGCCTTTCAAGTTCATGCTTGGGAAACAGGAAGTAATACGC
GGCTGGGAAGAGGGAGTAGCTCAAATGTCCGTCGGTCAACGCGCCAAATTGACAATTTCTCCTGACTACG
CTTATGGTGCAACCGGACACCCCGGCATAATTCCCCCACACGCAACACTTGTATTTGATGTAGAATTGCT
CAAGCTGGAAACAAGAGGAGTCCAGGTTGAAACCATATCTCCTGGGGACGGAAGAACCTTCCCTAAGCGG
GGACAAACTTGCGTTGTCCATTACACAGGCATGCTTGAAGATGGTAAGAAAGTCGACTCATCACGAGACA
GAAATAAGCCATTCAAATTTATGCTCGGTAAACAGGAAGTCATAAGAGGCTGGGAAGAAGGAGTGGCCCA
AATGTCTGTAGGACAACGAGCCAAACTCACAATATCTCCCGATTATGCTTATGGTGCCACTGGCCACCCC
GGCATTATACCACCTCATGCCACTCTTGTTTTTGACGTAGAGCTGTTGAAGTTGGAGACCCGGGGCGTGC
AGGTTGAGACTATAAGTCCTGGAGATGGAAGGACTTTTCCTAAAAGAGGTCAGACATGCGTAGTACACTA
TACAGGGATGTTGGAGGACGGCAAAAAAGTCGACAGCTCCCGAGACCGGAATAAGCCTTTTAAGTTCATG
TTGGGGAAACAGGAAGTAATCCGCGGGTGGGAAGAGGGAGTCGCTCAGATGTCTGTGGGACAGCGCGCTA
AGCTGACCATTTCCCCCGATTATGCCTACGGCGCTACCGGTCACCCCGGGATTATTCCACCTCACGCTAC
TTTGGTGTTCGATGTCGAACTTCTGAAACTGGAGACTCGGGGAGTACAGGTTGAAACAATCAGCCCAGGA
GACGGAAGAACCTTTCCAAAAAGGGGTCAAACATGTGTGGTACACTACACAGGAATGTTGGAAGACGGAA
AAAAGGTGGACAGCTCTCGAGACCGCAATAAACCTTTCAAGTTTATGCTGGGCAAACAGGAGGTGATACG
CGGATGGGAGGAAGGCGTAGCCCAGATGTCCGTGGGTCAGCGGGCAAAACTTACAATTTCACCCGATTAC
GCATATGGCGCAACAGGACATCCAGGTATTATACCACCACATGCCACCCTTGTTTTCGACGTAGAGCTTT
TGAAACTCGAAGGGGCTGGAGCAGGCGCTGCAGGCATCTTGAAGGACATACTGCAAGAGTATCTTGAAAT
CTCTAGCCTCGTGCAGGATGATGTTGCCTCCATACATCGCGAACTGGCTGCTGCTGCTGCTCGGATACAA
CCAGAATTTGAGTATTTGGGTTTTTTGCGCCAGTATGGTAGTACTCCCGATGTCCCTCCATGTGTTACAT
TTGACGAATCCTTGCTCGAGGACGGGGAACAGTTGGAGCCCGGGGAGCTTCAGCTCAACGAATTGACCCT
CGAATCTGTGCAACACACACTTACTAGCGTCACTGATGAACTCGCCGTTGCTACAAAGGAAGTCCTGAGT
AGACAGGAGATGGTTTCTCAGTTGCAGAGGGAATTGCAGAGCGAAGAACAGAATACACATCCACGGGAAA
GGGTCCAGCTTCTTAGCAAGAGGCAAATGCTTCAGGAGGCCATCCAGGGATTGCAAATAGCTCTGTGTTC
ACAAGATAAACTCCAAGCACAGCAAGAATTGCTTCAATCCAAAATGGAGCAGCTGGGGACTGGAGAACCT
CCAGCAGTACCTCTGCTGCAAGACGACCGGCACTCCACTTCCAGTACAGAGCAGGAGCGGGAAGGAGGAC
GAACTCCAACCCTCGAGATTCTTAAAAGTCATTTCTCCGGCATTTTCCGGCCAAAGTTTTCCATACCTCC
CCCTCTCCAATTGGTTCCTGAGGTCCAAAAGCCATTGTACGAACAGCTGTGGTATCATGGTGCTATCCCC
AGGGCTGAGGTCGCAGAATTGCTGACTCATTCCGGCGACTTTCTTGTGCGGGAGTCCCAAGGTAAGCAGG
AATATGTTCTGAGCGTTATGTGGGACGGTCAACCCAGGCATTTTATTATTCAATCCTCAGATAACCTTTA
CCGGCTTGAGGGCGACGGCTTTCCCAGCATTCCTCTTCTGATTACACATTTGCTGTCATCCCAGCAGCCC
TTGACTAAAAAATCTGGGGTCGTGCTTTTTAGGGCTGTGCCTAAGGATAAGTGGGTCCTCAAACACGAAG
ACCTGGTCTTGGGAGAACAGATTGGCAGGGGAAATTTCGGTGAGGTGTTCAGTGGCAGGCTTCGAGCAGA
CAACACCCCTGTTGCTGTTAAAAGTTGCCGAGAGACTCTGCCACCAGACCTTAAGGCCAAGTTTCTCCAG
GAGGCACGAATCTTGAAACAGTATAATCACCCTAACATCGTCAGGCTGATTGGAGTTTGTACCCAAAAAC
AACCTATATATATTGTTATGGAATTGGTGCAAGGCGGTGACTTCCTCACCTTCCTGCGGACAGAGGGTGC
TAGACTCAGGGTTAAAACCTTGCTTCAAATGGTAGGAGATGCAGCTGCTGGTATGGAATACCTCGAGTCT
AAATGCTGCATTCATAGGGACCTGGCAGCCAGGAATTGCCTGGTGACTGAGAAAAACGTTTTGAAAATCA
GTGACTTTGGGATGTCCCGGGAAGAGGCAGACGGGATTTATGCTGCAAGTGCTGGCCTTAGACAGGTGCC
CGTGAAATGGACCGCTCCTGAGTGATAAGCGGCCGCGTTTAAACGTCGACGGTATCGATAAGCTTGATAT
CGAATTCCGCCCCCCCCCCTAACGTTACTGGCCGAAGCCGCTTGGAATAAGGCCGGTGTGCGTTTGTCTA
TATGTTATTTTCCACCATATTGCCGTCTTTTGGCAATGTGAGGGCCCGGAAACCTGGCCCTGTCTTCTTG
ACGAGCATTCCTAGGGGTCTTTCCCCTCTCGCCAAAGGAATGCAAGGTCTGTTGAATGTCGTGAAGGAAG
CAGTTCCTCTGGAAGCTTCTTGAAGACAAACAACGTCTGTAGCGACCCTTTGCAGGCAGCGGAACCCCCC
ACCTGGCGACAGGTGCCTCTGCGGCCAAAAGCCACGTGTATAAGATACACCTGCAAAGGCGGCACAACCC
CAGTGCCACGTTGTGAGTTGGATAGTTGTGGAAAGAGTCAAATGGCTCTCCTCAAGCGTATTCAACAAGG
GGCTGAAGGATGCCCAGAAGGTACCCCATTGTATGGGATCTGATCTGGGGCCTCGGTGCACATGCTTTAC
ATGTGTTTAGTCGAGGTTAAAAAAACGTCTAGGCCCCCCGAACCACGGGGACGTGGTTTTCCTTTGAAAA
ACACGATGATAATATGGCCACAACCATGGTGAGCAAGGGCGAGGAGCTGTTCACCGGGGTGGTGCCCATC
CTGGTCGAGCTGGACGGCGACGTAAACGGCCACAAGTTCAGCGTGTCTGGCGAGGGCGAGGGCGATGCCA
CCTACGGCAAGCTGACCCTGAAGTTCATCTGCACCACCGGCAAGCTGCCCGTGCCCTGGCCCACCCTCGT
GACCACCCTGACCTACGGCGTGCAGTGCTTCAGCCGCTACCCCGACCACATGAAGCAGCACGACTTCTTC
AAGTCCGCCATGCCCGAAGGCTACGTCCAGGAGCGCACCATCTTCTTCAAGGACGACGGCAACTACAAGA
CCCGCGCCGAGGTGAAGTTCGAGGGCGACACCCTGGTGAACCGCATCGAGCTGAAGGGCATCGACTTCAA
GGAGGACGGCAACATCCTGGGGCACAAGCTGGAGTACAACTACAACAGCCACAACGTCTATATCATGGCC
GACAAGCAGAAGAACGGCATCAAGGCGAACTTCAAGATCCGCCACAACATCGAGGACGGCAGCGTGCAGC
TCGCCGACCACTACCAGCAGAACACCCCCATCGGCGACGGCCCCGTGCTGCTGCCCGACAACCACTACCT
GAGCACCCAGTCCGCCCTGAGCAAAGACCCCAACGAGAAGCGCGATCACATGGTCCTGCTGGAGTTCGTG
ACCGCCGCCGGGATCACTCTCGGCATGGACGAGCTGTACAAGTAATGAATTAATTAAGAATTCGATAAAA
TAAAAGATTTTATTTAGTCTCCAGAAAAAGGGGGGAATGAAAGACCCCACCTGTAGGTTTGGCAAGCTAG
CTTAAGTAACGCCATTTTGCAAGGCATGGAAAATACATAACTGAGAATAGAGAAGTTCAGATCAAGGTTA
GGAACAGAGAGACAGCAGAATATGGGCCAAACAGGATATCTGTGGTAAGCAGTTCCTGCCCCGGCTCAGG
GCCAAGAACAGATGGTCCCCAGATGCGGTCCCGCCCTCAGCAGTTTCTAGAGAACCATCAGATGTTTCCA
GGGTGCCCCAAGGACCTGAAATGACCCTGTGCCTTATTTGAACTAACCAATCAGTTCGCTTCTCGCTTCT
GTTCGCGCGCTTCTGCTCCCCGAGCTCAATAAAAGAGCCCACAACCCCTCACTCGGCGCGCCAGTCCTCC
GATAGACTGCGTCGCCCGGGTACCCGTGTATCCAATAAACCCTCTTGCAGTTGCATCCGACTTGTGGTCT
CGCTGTTCCTTGGGAGGGTCTCCTCTGAGTGATTGACTACCCGTCAGCGGGGGTCTTTCATGGGTAACAG
TTTCTTGAAGTTGGAGAACAACATTCTGAGGGTAGGAGTCGAATATTAAGTAATCCTGACTCAATTAGCC
ACTGTTTTGAATCCACATACTCCAATACTCCTGAAATAGTTCATTATGGACAGCGCAGAAAGAGCTGGGG
AGAATTGTGAAATTGTTATCCGCTCACAATTCCACACAACATACGAGCCGGAAGCATAAAGTGTAAAGCC
TGGGGTGCCTAATGAGTGAGCTAACTCACATTAATTGCGTTGCGCTCACTGCCCGCTTTCCAGTCGGGAA
ACCTGTCGTGCCAGCTGCATTAATGAATCGGCCAACGCGCGGGGAGAGGCGGTTTGCGTATTGGGCGCTC
TTCCGCTTCCTCGCTCACTGACTCGCTGCGCTCGGTCGTTCGGCTGCGGCGAGCGGTATCAGCTCACTCA
AAGGCGGTAATACGGTTATCCACAGAATCAGGGGATAACGCAGGAAAGAACATGTGAGCAAAAGGCCAGC
AAAAGGCCAGGAACCGTAAAAAGGCCGCGTTGCTGGCGTTTTTCCATAGGCTCCGCCCCCCTGACGAGCA
TCACAAAAATCGACGCTCAAGTCAGAGGTGGCGAAACCCGACAGGACTATAAAGATACCAGGCGTTTCCC
CCTGGAAGCTCCCTCGTGCGCTCTCCTGTTCCGACCCTGCCGCTTACCGGATACCTGTCCGCCTTTCTCC
CTTCGGGAAGCGTGGCGCTTTCTCATAGCTCACGCTGTAGGTATCTCAGTTCGGTGTAGGTCGTTCGCTC
CAAGCTGGGCTGTGTGCACGAACCCCCCGTTCAGCCCGACCGCTGCGCCTTATCCGGTAACTATCGTCTT
GAGTCCAACCCGGTAAGACACGACTTATCGCCACTGGCAGCAGCCACTGGTAACAGGATTAGCAGAGCGA
GGTATGTAGGCGGTGCTACAGAGTTCTTGAAGTGGTGGCCTAACTACGGCTACACTAGAAGAACAGTATT
TGGTATCTGCGCTCTGCTGAAGCCAGTTACCTTCGGAAAAAGAGTTGGTAGCTCTTGATCCGGCAAACAA
ACCACCGCTGGTAGCGGTGGTTTTTTTGTTTGCAAGCAGCAGATTACGCGCAGAAAAAAAGGATCTCAAG
AAGATCCTTTGATCTTTTCTACGGGGTCTGACGCTCAGTGGAACGAAAACTCACGTTAAGGGATTTTGGT
CATGAGATTATCAAAAAGGATCTTCACCTAGATCCTTTTAAATTAAAAATGAAGTTTTAAATCAATCTAA
AGTATATATGAGTAAACTTGGTCTGACAGTTACCAATGCTTAATCAGTGAGGCACCTATCTCAGCGATCT
GTCTATTTCGTTCATCCATAGTTGCCTGACTCCCCGTCGTGTAGATAACTACGATACGGGAGGGCTTACC
ATCTGGCCCCAGTGCTGCAATGATACCGCGAGACCCACGCTCACCGGCTCCAGATTTATCAGCAATAAAC
CAGCCAGCCGGAAGGGCCGAGCGCAGAAGTGGTCCTGCAACTTTATCCGCCTCCATCCAGTCTATTAATT
GTTGCCGGGAAGCTAGAGTAAGTAGTTCGCCAGTTAATAGTTTGCGCAACGTTGTTGCCATTGCTACAGG
CATCGTGGTGTCACGCTCGTCGTTTGGTATGGCTTCATTCAGCTCCGGTTCCCAACGATCAAGGCGAGTT
ACATGATCCCCCATGTTGTGCAAAAAAGCGGTTAGCTCCTTCGGTCCTCCGATCGTTGTCAGAAGTAAGT
TGGCCGCAGTGTTATCACTCATGGTTATGGCAGCACTGCATAATTCTCTTACTGTCATGCCATCCGTAAG
ATGCTTTTCTGTGACTGGTGAGTACTCAACCAAGTCATTCTGAGAATAGTGTATGCGGCGACCGAGTTGC
TCTTGCCCGGCGTCAATACGGGATAATACCGCGCCACATAGCAGAACTTTAAAAGTGCTCATCATTGGAA
AACGTTCTTCGGGGCGAAAACTCTCAAGGATCTTACCGCTGTTGAGATCCAGTTCGATGTAACCCACTCG
TGCACCCAACTGATCTTCAGCATCTTTTACTTTCACCAGCGTTTCTGGGTGAGCAAAAACAGGAAGGCAA
AATGCCGCAAAAAAGGGAATAAGGGCGACACGGAAATGTTGAATACTCATACTCTTCCTTTTTCAATATT
ATTGAAGCATTTATCAGGGTTATTGTCTCATGAGCGGATACATATTTGAATGTATTTAGAAAAATAAACA
AATAGGGGTTCCGCGCACATTTCCCCGAAAAGTGCCACCTGACGTCTAAGAAACCATTATTATCATGACA
TTAACCTATAAAAATAGGCGTATCACGAGGCCCTTTCGTCTCGCGCGTTTCGGTGATGACGGTGAAAACC
TCTGACACATGCAGCTCCCGGAGACGGTCACAGCTTGTCTGTAAGCGGATGCCGGGAGCAGACAAGCCCG
TCAGGGCGCGTCAGCGGGTGTTGGCGGGTGTCGGGGCTGGCTTAACTATGCGGCATCAGAGCAGATTGTA
CTGAGAGTGCACCATATGCGGTGTGAAATACCGCACAGATGCGTAAGGAGAAAATACCGCATCAGGCGCC
ATTCGCCATTCAGGCTGCGCAACTGTTGGGAAGGGCGATCGGTGCGGGCCTCTTCGCTATTACGCCAGCT
GGCGAAAGGGGGATGTGCTGCAAGGCGATTAAGTTGGGTAACGCCAGGGTTTTCCCAGTCACGACGTTGT
AAAACGACGGCGCAAGGAATGGTGCATGCAAGGAGATGGCGCCCAACAGTCCCCCGGCCACGGGGCCTGC
CACCATACCCACGCCGAAACAAGCGCTCATGAGCCCGAAGTGGCGAGCCCGATCTTCCCCATCGGTGATG
TCGGCGATATAGGCGCCAGCAACCGCACCTGTGGCGCCGGTGATGCCGGCCACGATGCGTCCGGCGTAGA
GGCGATTAGTCCAATTTGTTAAAGACAGGATATCAGTGGTCCAGGCTCTAGTTTTGACTCAACAATATCA
CCAGCTGAAGCCTATAGAGTACGAGCCATAGATAAAATAAAAGATTTTATTTAGTCTCCAGAAAAAGGGG
GGAATGAAAGACCCCACCTGTAGGTTTGGCAAGCTAGCTTAAGTAACGCCATTTTGCAAGGCATGGAAAA
TACATAACTGAGAATAGAGAAGTTCAGATCAAGGTTAGGAACAGAGAGACAGCAGAATATGGGCCAAACA
GGATATCTGTGGTAAGCAGTTCCTGCCCCGGCTCAGGGCCAAGAACAGATGGTCCCCAGATGCGGTCCCG
CCCTCAGCAGTTTCTAGAGAACCATCAGATGTTTCCAGGGTGCCCCAAGGACCTGAAATGACCCTGTGCC
TTATTTGAACTAACCAATCAGTTCGCTTCTCGCTTCTGTTCGCGCGCTTCTGCTCCCCGAGCTCAATAAA
AGAGCCCACAACCCCTCACTCGGCGCGCCAGTCCTCCGATAGACTGCGTCGCCCGGGTACCCGTATTCCC
AATAAAGCCTCTTGCTGTTTGCATCCGAATCGTGGACTCGCTGATCCTTGGGAGGGTCTCCTCAGATTGA
TTGACTGCCCACCTCGGGGGTCTTTCATTTGGAGGTTCCACCGAGATTTGGAGACCCCTGCCCAGGGACC
ACCGACCCCCCCGCCGGGAGGTAAGCTGGCCAGCGGTCGTTTCGTGTCTGTCTCTGTCTTTGTGCGTGTT
TGTGCCGGCATCTAATGTTTGCGCCTGCGTCTGTACTAGTTAGCTAACTAGCTCTGTATCTGGCGGACCC
GTGGTGGAACTGACGAGTTCTGAACACCCGGCCGCAACCCTGGGAGACGTCCCAGGGACTTTGGGGGCCG
TTTTTGTGGCCCGACCTGAGGAAGGGAGTCGATGTGGAATCCGACCCCGTCAGGATATGTGGTTCTGGTA
GGAGACGAGAACCTAAAACAGTTCCCGCCTCCGTCTGAATTTTTGCTTTCGGTTTGGAACCGAAGCCGCG
CGTCTTGTCTGCTGCAGCGCTGCAGCATCGTTCTGTGTTGTCTCTGTCTGACTGTGTTTCTGTATTTGTC
TGAAAATTAGGGCCAGACTGTTACCACTCCCTTAAGTTTGACCTTAGGTCACTGGAAAGATGTCGAGCGG
ATCGCTCACAACCAGTCGGTAGATGTCAAGAAGAGACGTTGGGTTACCTTCTGCTCTGCAGAATGGCCAA
CCTTTAACGTCGGATGGCCGCGAGACGGCACCTTTAACCGAGACCTCATCACCCAGGTTAAGATCAAGGT
CTTTTCACCTGGCCCGCATGGACACCCAGACCAGGTCCCCTACATCGTGACCTGGGAAGCCTTGGCTTTT
GACCCCCCTCCCTGGGTCAAGCCCTTTGTACACCCTAAGCCTCCGCCTCCTCTTCCTCCATCCGCCCCGT
CTCTCCCCCTTGAACCTCCTCGTTCGACCCCGCCTCGATCCTCCCTTTATCCAGCCCTCACTCCTTCTCT
AGGCGCCGGAATT
Features (pLannotate 1.2.2; 23 found; start..end, strand, type, name):
     15..35      +  CDS            3xFLAG (fragment): three tandem FLAG® epitope tags
    742..1026    +  CDS            FPR2 (fragment): FKBP2_CRYNB - Protein inferred from homology: Swiss-Prot protein existence level 3. PPIases accelerate the folding of proteins. It catalyzes the cis-trans isomerization of proline imidic peptide bonds in oligopeptides (By similarity). From Cryptococcus neoformans var. neoformans serotype D (strain B-3501A) (Filobasidiella neoformans).
   1021..1341    +  CDS            FKBP1A: FKB1A_HUMAN - Also known as FKBP1, FKBP12. Experimental evidence at protein level: Swiss-Prot protein existence level 1. Keeps in an inactive conformation TGFBR1, the TGF-beta type I serine/threonine kinase receptor, preventing TGF-beta receptor activation in absence of ligand. Recruits SMAD7 to ACVR1B which prevents the association of SMAD2 and SMAD3 with the activin receptor complex, thereby blocking the activin signal. May modulate the RYR1 calcium channel activity. PPIases accelerate the folding of proteins. It catalyzes the cis-trans isomerization of proline imidic peptide bonds in oligop
   1360..2892    +  CDS            Fes (fragment): FES_MOUSE - Also known as Fps. Experimental evidence at protein level: Swiss-Prot protein existence level 1. Tyrosine-protein kinase that acts downstream of cell surface receptors and plays a role in the regulation of the actin cytoskeleton, microtubule assembly, cell attachment and cell spreading. Plays a role in FCER1 (high affinity immunoglobulin epsilon receptor)-mediated signaling in mast cells. Acts down-stream of the activated FCER1 receptor and the mast/stem cell growth factor receptor KIT. Plays a role in the regulation of mast cell degranulation. Plays a role in the regulation of cel
   2915..2948    -  misc_feature   MCS (fragment): pBluescript multiple cloning site
   3050..3512    +  misc_feature   IRES: internal ribosome entry site (IRES) of the encephalomyocarditis virus (EMCV)
   3526..4245    +  CDS            EGFP: the original enhanced GFP (Yang et al., 1996) mammalian codon-optimized
   4307..4821    +  LTR            3' LTR: 3' long terminal repeat from murine embryonic stem cell virus
   4983..4999    -  protein_bind   lac operator: The lac repressor binds to the lac operator to inhibit transcription in E. coli. This inhibition can be relieved by adding lactose or isopropyl-β-D-thiogalactopyranoside (IPTG). lac repressor encoded by lacI
   5007..5037    -  promoter       lac promoter: promoter for the E. coli lac operon
   5052..5073    -  protein_bind   CAP binding site: CAP binding activates transcription in the presence of cAMP. E. coli catabolite activator protein
   5086..5178    -  CDS            lacI (fragment): lac repressor; lacI; The lac repressor binds to the lac operator to inhibit transcription in E. coli. This inhibition can be relieved by adding lactose or isopropyl-β-D-thiogalactopyranoside (IPTG).
   5361..5949    -  rep_origin     ori: high-copy-number ColE1/pMB1/pBR322/pUC origin of replication
   6120..6980    -  CDS            AmpR: β-lactamase; bla; confers resistance to ampicillin, carbenicillin, and related antibiotics
   6981..7085    -  promoter       AmpR promoter: bla
   7180..7215    +  CDS            rop (fragment): Rop protein, which maintains plasmids at low copy number; rop
   7317..7416    +  misc_feature   bom (fragment): basis of mobility region from pBR322
   7422..7571    -  CDS            lacZα (fragment): LacZα fragment of β-galactosidase; lacZ fragment
   7571..7772    -  CDS            TcR (fragment): tetracycline efflux protein; tet; confers resistance to tetracycline
   7773..7871    +  CDS            env (fragment): murine leukemia virus gPr80 envelope polyprotein precursor; env; proteolytically cleaved into gp70SU and p15TM subunits
   7913..8429    +  LTR            5' LTR: 5' long terminal repeat from murine embryonic stem cell virus
   8493..8834    +  misc_feature   MESV Ψ: packaging signal of murine embryonic stem cell virus
   8901..9317    +  CDS            gag (truncated): truncated Moloney murine leukemia virus (MMLV) gag gene lacking the start codon
