[The description below was written by a language model from this plasmid's Addgene catalogue record and pLannotate feature annotations shown in this document.]
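Description:
pMSCV-FKBP-FES is a gammaretroviral expression plasmid built on the pMSCV-IRES-GFP backbone and intended for delivering a tagged mouse Fes sequence into mammalian cells by retroviral transduction. In bacteria it is maintained through a high-copy ColE1/pUC-type origin and selected with ampicillin via the β-lactamase gene. The remaining bacterial annotations (lac promoter/operator, and fragments of lacI, lacZα, rop, bom and TcR) are backbone remnants with no apparent role in the payload. The viral portion consists of murine embryonic stem cell virus 5′ and 3′ LTRs, the MESV Ψ packaging signal and a truncated, start-codon-less MMLV gag segment, which extends the packaging region. These elements allow the transcript to be encapsidated when gag-pol and env are supplied in trans by packaging cells. No separate internal promoter is annotated, so expression after integration is presumably driven from the 5′ LTR.

The insert, cloned between BglII and NotI, encodes an N-terminal FLAG epitope followed by four tandem FKBP domains fused to mouse Fes. The feature table explicitly calls only the last two FKBP-like repeats, but the unannotated stretch after the FLAG tag is consistent with the additional copies. Fes is annotated as a fragment rather than the full-length tyrosine kinase, and the catalogue labels it "FES (pLxIS)", indicating that the portion of interest carries a pLxIS motif. Tandem FKBP arrays are commonly used for ligand-induced oligomerisation of a fused protein, although the record does not spell out this use. Downstream, an EMCV IRES drives EGFP from the same transcript, so transduced cells can be identified or sorted by fluorescence. The associated study concerns pLxIS-containing domains as regulators of interferon responses and metabolism.
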