Addgene plasmid #221307: pMSCV-FKBP-FES
Purpose: Expression of FES (pLxIS) in mammalian cells by retroviral transduction
Depositing lab: Jonathan Kagan. Depositing organization: Boston Children's Hospital. Publication: pLxIS-containing domains are biochemically flexible regulators of interferons and metabolism. Landau LM, Chaudhary N, Tien YC, Rogozinska M, Joshi S, Yao C, Crowley J, Hullahalli K, Campbell IW, Waldor MK, Haigis M, Kagan JC. Mol Cell. 2024 Jul 11;84(13):2436-2454.e10. doi: 10.1016/j.molcel.2024.05.030. Epub 2024 Jun 25. PubMed 38925114.
Backbone
  Vector backbone: pMSCV-IRES-GFP
  Vector type: Retroviral
Growth in bacteria
  Bacterial resistance: Ampicillin, 100 μg/mL
  Growth temperature: 37°C
  Growth strain: NEB Stable
  Copy number: High Copy
Gene/Insert
  Gene/Insert name: FES (pLxIS)
  Species: M. musculus (mouse)
  Entrez Gene: Fes (a.k.a. FPS, c-fes)
  Tag / fusion protein: FLAG-4xFKBP (N terminal on insert)
  Cloning method: Restriction Enzyme; 5′ cloning site BglII (not destroyed); 3′ cloning site NotI (not destroyed)
Terms and licenses: Academic/Nonprofit Terms; Industry Terms: Not Available to Industry
How to cite: pMSCV-FKBP-FES was a gift from Jonathan Kagan (Addgene plasmid # 221307 ; http://n2t.net/addgene:221307 ; RRID:Addgene_221307)
